>Addgene plasmid #204435 | Interface-4 (b) | addgene full sequence | sequence record 410673 | Addgene NGS Result
GCGGTAGGCGTGTACGGTGGGAGGTCTATATAAGCAGAGCTGGTTTAGTGAACCGTCAGATCCGCTAGCG
CTACCGATGTGGCGACTACGTCGGGCCGCTGTGGCCTGTGAGGTCTGCCAGTCTTTAGTGAAACACAGCT
CTGGAATAAAAGGAAGTTTACCACTACAAAAACTACATCTGGTTTCACGAAGCATTTATCATTCACATCA
TCCTACCTTAAAGCTTCAACGACCCCAATTAAGGACATCCTTTCAGCAGTTCTCTTCTCTGACAAACCTT
CCTTTACGTAAACTGAAATTCTCTCCAATTAAATATGGCTACCAGCCTCGCAGGAATTTTTGGCCAGCAA
GATTAGCTACGAGACTCTTAAAACTTCGCTATCTCATACTAGGATCGGCTGTTGGGGGTGGCTACACAGC
CAAAAAGACTTTTGATCAGTGGAAAGATATGATACCGGACCTTAGTGAATATAAATGGATTGTGCCTGAC
ATTGTGTGGGAAATTGATGAGTATATCGATTTTGAGAAAATTAGAAAAGCCCTTCCTAATTCAGAAGACC
TTGTAAAGTTAGCACCAGACTTTGACAAGATTGTTGAAAGCCTTAGCTTATTGAAGGACTTTTTTACCTC
AGGTTCTCCGGAAGAAACGGCGTTTAGAGCAACAGATCGTGGATCTGAAAGTGACAAGCATTTTAGAAAG
GTGTCAGACAAAGAGAAAATTGACCAACTTCAGGAAGAACTTCTGCACACTCAGTTGAAGTATCAGAGAA
TCTTGGAACGATTAGAAAAGGAGAACAAAGAATTGAGAAAATTAGTATTGCAGAAAGATGACAAAGGCAT
TCATCATAGAAAGCTTAAGAAATCTTTGATTGACATGTATTCTGAAGTTCTTGATGTTCTCTCTGATTAT
GATGCCAGTTATAATACGCAAGATCATCTGCCACGGGTTGTTGTGGTTGGAGATCAGAGTGCTGGAAAGA
CTAGTGTGTTGGAAATGATTGCCCAAGCTCGAATATTCCCAAGAGGATCTGGGGAGATGATGACACGTTC
TCCAGTTAAGGTGACTCTGAGTGAAGGTCCTCACCATGTGGCCCTATTTAAAGATAGTTCTCGGGAGTTT
GATCTTACCAAAGAAGAAGATCTTGCAGCATTAAGACATGAAATAGAACTTCGAATGAGGAAAAATGTGA
AAGAAGGCTGTACCGTTAGCCCTGAGACCATATCCTTAAATGTAAAAGGCCCTGGACTACAGAGGATGGT
GCTTGTTGACTTACCAGGTGTGATTAATACTGTGACATCAGGCATGGCTCCTGACACAAAGGAAACTATT
TTCAGTATCAGCAAAGCTTACATGCAGAATCCTAATGCCATCATACTGTGTATTCAAGATGGATCTGTGG
ATGCTGAACGCAGTATTGTTACAGACTTGGTCAGTCAAATGGACCCTCATGGAAGGAGAACCATATTCGT
TTTGACCAAAGTAGACCTGGCAGAGAAAAATGTAGCCAGTCCAAGCAGGATTCAGCAGATAATTGAAGGA
AAGCTCTTCCCAATGAAAGCTTTAGGTTATTTTGCTGTTGTAACAGGAAAAGGGAACAGCTCTGAAAGCA
TTGAAGCTATAAGAGAATATGAAGAAGAGTTTTTTCAGAATTCAAAGCTCCTAAAGACAAGCATGCTAAA
GGCACACCAAGTGACTACAAGAAATTTAAGCCTTGCAGTATCAGACTGCTTTTGGAAAATGGTACGAGAG
TCTGTTGAACAACAGGCTGATAGTTTCAAAGCAACACGTTTTAACCTTGAAACTGAATGGAAGAATAACT
ATCCTCGCCTGCGGGAACTTGACCGGAATGAACTATTTGAAAAAGCTAAAAATGAAATCCTTGATGAAGT
TATCAGTCTGAGCCAGGTTACACCAAAACATTGGGAGGAAATCCTTCAACAATCTTTGTGGGAAAGAGTA
TCAACTCATGTGATTGAAAACATCTACCTTCCAGCTGCGCAGACCATGAATTCAGGAACTTTTAACACCA
CAGTGGATATCAAGCTTAAACAGTGGACTGATAAACAACTTCCTAATAAAGCAGTAGAGGTTGCTTGGGA
GACCCTACAAGAAGAATTTTCCCGCTTTATGACAGAACCGAAAGGGAAAGAGCATGATGACATATTTGAT
AAACTTAAAGAGGCCGTTAAGGAAGAAAGTATTAAACGACACAAGTGGAATGACTTTGCGGAGGACAGCT
TGAGGGTTATTCAACACAATGCTTTGGAAGACCGATCCGCGTCTGATAAACAGCAATGGGATGCAGCTAT
TTATTTTATGGAAGAGGCTCTGCAGGCTCGTCTCAAGGATACTGAAAATGCAATTGAAAACATGGTGGGT
CCAGACTGGAAAAAGAGGTGGTTATACTGGAAGAATCGGACCCAAGAACAGTGTGTTCACAATGAAACCA
AGAATGAATTGGAGAAGATGTTGAAATGTAATGAGGAGCACCCAGCTTATCTTGCAAGTGATGAAATAAC
CACAGTCCGGAAGAACCTTGAATCCCGAGGAGTAGAAGTAGATCCAAGCTTGATTAAGGATACTTGGCAT
CAAGTTTATAGAAGACATTTTTTAAAAACAGCTCTAAACCATTGTAACCTTTGTCGAAGAGGTTTTTATT
ACTACCAAAGGCATTTTGTAGATTCTGAGTTGGAATGCAATGATGTGGTCTTGTTTTGGCGTATACAGCG
CATGCTTGCTATCACCGCAAATACTTTAAGGCAACAACTTACAAATACTGAAGTTAGGCGATTAGAGAAA
AATGTTAAAGAGGTATTGGAAGATTTTGCTGAAGATGGTGAGAAGAAGATTAAATTGCTTACTGGTAAAC
GCGTTCAACTGGCGGAAGACCTCAAGAAAGTTAGAGAAATTCAAGAAAAACTTGATGCTTTCATTGAAGC
TCTTCATCAGGAGAAAGGGCTAGCGCTACCGGTCGCCACCATGGTGAGCAAGGGCGAGGAGCTGTTCACC
GGGGTGGTGCCCATCCTGGTCGAGCTGGACGGCGACGTAAACGGCCACAAGTTCAGCGTGTCCGGCGAGG
GCGAGGGCGATGCCACCTACGGCAAGCTGACCCTGAAGTTCATCTGCACCACCGGCAAGCTGCCCGTGCC
CTGGCCCACCCTCGTGACCACCCTGACCTACGGCGTGCAGTGCTTCAGCCGCTACCCCGACCACATGAAG
CAGCACGACTTCTTCAAGTCCGCCATGCCCGAAGGCTACGTCCAGGAGCGCACCATCTTCTTCAAGGACG
ACGGCAACTACAAGACCCGCGCCGAGGTGAAGTTCGAGGGCGACACCCTGGTGAACCGCATCGAGCTGAA
GGGCATCGACTTCAAGGAGGACGGCAACATCCTGGGGCACAAGCTGGAGTACAACTACAACAGCCACAAC
GTCTATATCATGGCCGACAAGCAGAAGAACGGCATCAAGGTGAACTTCAAGATCCGCCACAACATCGAGG
ACGGCAGCGTGCAGCTCGCCGACCACTACCAGCAGAACACCCCCATCGGCGACGGCCCCGTGCTGCTGCC
CGACAACCACTACCTGAGCACCCAGTCCAAGCTGAGCAAAGACCCCAACGAGAAGCGCGATCACATGGTC
CTGCTGGAGTTCGTGACCGCCGCCGGGATCACTCTCGGCATGGACGAGCTGTACAAGTAAAGCGGCCGCG
ACTCTAGATCATAATCAGCCATACCACATTTGTAGAGGTTTTACTTGCTTTAAAAAACCTCCCACACCTC
CCCCTGAACCTGAAACATAAAATGAATGCAATTGTTGTTGTTAACTTGTTTATTGCAGCTTATAATGGTT
ACAAATAAAGCAATAGCATCACAAATTTCACAAATAAAGCATTTTTTTCACTGCATTCTAGTTGTGGTTT
GTCCAAACTCATCAATGTATCTTAAGGCGTAAATTGTAAGCGTTAATATTTTGTTAAAATTCGCGTTAAA
TTTTTGTTAAATCAGCTCATTTTTTAACCAATAGGCCGAAATCGGCAAAATCCCTTATAAATCAAAAGAA
TAGACCGAGATAGGGT
[37 nt withheld, positions 4077-4113]
AAAGAACGTGGACTCCAACGTCAAAGG
[49 nt withheld, positions 4141-4189]
T
[91 nt withheld, positions 4191-4281]
G
[124 nt withheld, positions 4283-4406]
CAGGTGGCACTTTTCGGGGAAATGTGCGCGGAACCCCTATTTGTTTATTTTTCTAAATACATTCAAATAT
GTATCCGCTCATGAGACAATAACCCTGATAAATGCTTCAATAATATTGAAAAAGGAAGAGTCCTGAGGCG
GAAAGAACCAGCTGTGGAATGTGTGTCAGTTAGGGTGTGGAAAGTCCCCAGGCTCCCCAGCAGGCAGAAG
TATGCAAAGCATGCATCTCAATTAGTCAGCAACCAGGTGTGGAAAGTCCCCAGGCTCCCCAGCAGGCAGA
AGTATGCAAAGCATGCATCTCAATTAGTCAGCAACCATAGTCCCGCCCCTAACTCCGCCCATCCCGCCCC
TAACTCCGCCCAGTTCCGCCCATTCTCCGCCCCATGGCTGACTAATTTTTTTTATTTATGCAGAGGCCGA
GGCCGCCTCGGCCTCTGAGCTATTCCAGAAGTAGTGAGGAGGCTTTTTTGGAGGCCTAGGCTTTTGCAAA
GATCGATCAAGAGACAGGATGAGGATCGTTTCGCATGATTGAACAAGATGGATTGCACGCAGGTTCTCCG
GCCGCTTGGGTGGAGAGGCTATTCGGCTATGACTGGGCACAACAGACAATCGGCTGCTCTGATGCCGCCG
TGTTCCGGCTGTCAGCGCAGGGGCGCCCGGTTCTTTTTGTCAAGACCGACCTGTCCGGTGCCCTGAATGA
ACTGCAAGACGAGGCAGCGCGGCTATCGTGGCTGGCCACGACGGGCGTTCCTTGCGCAGCTGTGCTCGAC
GTTGTCACTGAAGCGGGAAGGGACTGGCTGCTATTGGGCGAAGTGCCGGGGCAGGATCTCCTGTCATCTC
ACCTTGCTCCTGCCGAGAAAGTATCCATCATGGCTGATGCAATGCGGCGGCTGCATACGCTTGATCCGGC
TACCTGCCCATTCGACCACCAAGCGAAACATCGCATCGAGCGAGCACGTACTCGGATGGAAGCCGGTCTT
GTCGATCAGGATGATCTGGACGAAGAGCATCAGGGGCTCGCGCCAGCCGAACTGTTCGCCAGGCTCAAGG
CGAGCATGCCCGACGGCGAGGATCTCGTCGTGACCCATGGCGATGCCTGCTTGCCGAATATCATGGTGGA
AAATGGCCGCTTTTCTGGATTCATCGACTGTGGCCGGCTGGGTGTGGCGGACCGCTATCAGGACATAGCG
TTGGCTACCCGTGATATTGCTGAAGAGCTTGGCGGCGAATGGGCTGACCGCTTCCTCGTGCTTTACGGTA
TCGCCGCTCCCGATTCGCAGCGCATCGCCTTCTATCGCCTTCTTGACGAGTTCTTCTGAGCGGGACTCTG
GGGTTCGAAATGACCGACCAAGCGACGCCCAACCTGCCATCACGAGATTTCGATTCCACCGCCGCCTTCT
ATGAAAGGTTGGGCTTCGGAATCGTTTTCCGGGACGCCGGCTGGATGATCCTCCAGCGCGGGGATCTCAT
GCTGGAGTTCTTCGCCCACCCTAGGGGGAGGCTAACTGAAACACGGAAGGAGACAATACCGGAAGGAACC
CGCGCTATGACGGCAATAAAAAGACAGAATAAAACGCACGGTGTTGGGTCGTTTGTTCATAAACGCGGGG
TTCGGTCCCAGGGCTGGCACTCTGTCGATACCCCACCGAGACCCCATTGGGGCCAATACGCCCGCGTTTC
TTCCTTTTCCCCACCCCACCCCCCAAGTTCGGGTGAAGGCCCAGGGCTCGCAGCCAACGTCGGGGCGGCA
GGCCCTGCCATAGCCTCAGGTTACTCATATATACTTTAGATTGATTTAAAACTTCATTTTTAATTTAAAA
GGATCTAGGTGAAGATCCTTTTTGATAATCTCATGACCAAAATCCCTTAACGTGAGTTTTCGTTCCACTG
AGCGTCAGACCCCGTAGAAAAGATCAAAGGATCTTCTTGAGATCCTTTTTTTCTGCGCGTAATCTGCTGC
TTGCAAACAAAAAAACCACCGCTACCAGCGGTGGTTTGTTTGCCGGATCAAGAGCTACCAACTCTTTTTC
CGAAGGTAACTGGCTTCAGCAGAGCGCAGATACCAAATACTGTTCTTCTAGTGTAGCCGTAGTTAGGCCA
CCACTTCAAGAACTCTGTAGCACCGCCTACATACCTCGCTCTGCTAATCCTGTTACCAGTGGCTGCTGCC
AGTGGCGATAAGTCGTGTCTTACCGGGTTGGACTCAAGACGATAGTTACCGGATAAGGCGCAGCGGTCGG
GCTGAACGGGGGGTTCGTGCACACAGCCCAGCTTGGAGCGAACGACCTACACCGAACTGAGATACCTACA
GCGTGAGCTATGAGAAAGCGCCACGCTTCCCGAAGGGAGAAAGGCGGACAGGTATCCGGTAAGCGGCAGG
GTCGGAACAGGAGAGCGCACGAGGGAGCTTCCAGGGGGAAACGCCTGGTATCTTTATAGTCCTGTCGGGT
TTCGCCACCTCTGACTTGAGCGTCGATTTTTGTGATGCTCGTCAGGGGGGCGGAGCCTATGGAAAAACGC
CAGCAACGCGGCCTTTTTACGGTTCCTGGCCTTTTGCTGGCCTTTTGCTCACATGTTCTTTCCTGCGTTA
TCCCCTGATTCTGTGGATAACCGTATTACCGCCATGCATTAGTTATTAATAGTAATCAATTACGGGGTCA
TTAGTTCATAGCCCATATATGGAGTTCCGCGTTACATAACTTACGGTAAATGGCCCGCCTGGCTGACCGC
CCAACGACCCCCGCCCATTGACGTCAATAATGACGTATGTTCCCATAGTAACGCCAATAGGGACTTTCCA
TTGACGTCAATGGGTGGAGTATTTACGGTAAACTGCCCACTTGGCAGTACATCAAGTGTATCATATGCCA
AGTACGCCCCCTATTGACGTCAATGACGGTAAATGGCCCGCCTGGCATTATGCCCAGTACATGACCTTAT
GGGACTTTCCTACTTGGCAGTACATCTACGTATTAGTCATCGCTATTACCATGGTGATGCGGTTTTGGCA
GTACATCAATGGGCGTGGATAGCGGTTTGACTCACGGGGATTTCCAAGTCTCCACCCCATTGACGTCAAT
GGGAGTTTGTTTTGGCACCAAAATCAACGGGACTTTCCAAAATGTCGTAACAACTCCGCCCCATTGACGC
AAATGG
Features (pLannotate 1.2.2; 14 found; start..end, strand, type, name):
     77..2956    +  CDS            OPA1: OPA1_HUMAN - Also known as KIAA0567. Experimental evidence at protein level: Swiss-Prot protein existence level 1. Isoforms that contain the alternative exon 4b (present in isoform 4 and isoform 5) are required for mitochondrial genome maintenance, possibly by anchoring the mitochondrial nucleoids to the inner mitochondrial membrane. From Homo sapiens (Human).
   2981..3700    +  CDS            mEGFP: enhanced GFP with monomerizing A206K mutation (Zacharias et al., 2002) mammalian codon-optimized
   3717..3800    +  CDS            large T antigen (fragment): large T antigen from SV40 (simian virus 40)
   3823..3944    +  polyA_signal   SV40 poly(A) signal: SV40 polyadenylation signal
   3978..4406    -  rep_origin     f1 ori (sequence partly withheld): f1 bacteriophage origin of replication; arrow indicates direction of (+) strand synthesis
   4433..4537    +  promoter       AmpR promoter: bla
   4539..4896    +  promoter       SV40 promoter: SV40 enhancer and early promoter
   4931..5725    +  CDS            NeoR/KanR: aminoglycoside phosphotransferase from Tn5; aph(3')-II (or nptII); confers resistance to neomycin, kanamycin, and G418 (Geneticin®)
   5746..5898    +  CDS            ble (fragment): BLE_KLEPN - Experimental evidence at protein level: Swiss-Prot protein existence level 1. Binding protein with a strong affinity to the bleomycin family of antibiotics. Binds to CL990; an antimitotic-antibiotic compound. From Klebsiella pneumoniae.
   5957..6004    +  polyA_signal   HSV TK poly(A) signal: herpes simplex virus thymidine kinase polyadenylation signal (Cole and Stacy, 1985)
   6095..6111    -  polyA_signal   bGH poly(A) signal (fragment): bovine growth hormone polyadenylation signal
   6333..6921    +  rep_origin     ori: high-copy-number ColE1/pMB1/pBR322/pUC origin of replication
   7096..7399    +  enhancer       CMV enhancer: human cytomegalovirus immediate early enhancer
   7400..41      +  promoter       CMV promoter (across the origin): human cytomegalovirus (CMV) immediate early promoter
