[The description below was written by a language model from this plasmid's Addgene catalogue record and pLannotate feature annotations shown in this document.]
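Description:
Interface-4 (b) is a mammalian expression plasmid built on the Clontech pEGFP-N1 backbone that encodes a GFP-tagged point mutant (I735A) of human OPA1 isoform 1, the dynamin-related GTPase involved in mitochondrial inner membrane fusion and remodelling. Transcription is driven by the human cytomegalovirus immediate early enhancer and promoter, which spans the numbering origin of the 7,562 nt circular sequence. It is terminated by the SV40 polyadenylation signal. In the annotated sequence the OPA1 coding region lies immediately downstream of the promoter and is followed by the fluorescent protein, so GFP sits at the C terminus of OPA1, as expected for an N1-series vector. The catalogue entry instead lists the tag as N terminal, and this does not match the feature order. The fluorescent protein is also annotated as mEGFP, the variant carrying the monomerizing A206K change, whereas the catalogue simply calls it EGFP.

The plasmid is propagated in E. coli through a high-copy ColE1/pUC-type origin, and an f1 origin is also present. A single Tn5 aminoglycoside phosphotransferase gene (NeoR/KanR) is placed behind tandem bacterial (bla) and SV40 early promoters and ends in the HSV TK polyadenylation signal. It gives kanamycin resistance in bacteria and G418 resistance in transfected mammalian cells. The short large T antigen, ble and bGH poly(A) fragments are probably backbone remnants or partial annotation matches rather than functional elements. The name and the associated structural study of OPA1 helical assemblies suggest that the mutation probes an assembly interface, with the GFP fusion letting the mutant be visualized in cells, although the record does not describe the specific experiments.
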