Addgene plasmid #204435: Interface-4 (b)
Purpose: Mammalian expression plasmid of GFP-tagged hOpa1 isoform 1 mutant protein.
Depositing lab: Keir Neuman. Depositing organization: National Heart, Lung, and Blood Institute (NHLBI). Publication: OPA1 helical structures give perspective to mitochondrial dysfunction. Nyenhuis SB, Wu X, Strub MP, Yim YI, Stanton AE, Baena V, Syed ZA, Canagarajah B, Hammer JA, Hinshaw JE. Nature. 2023 Aug 23. doi: 10.1038/s41586-023-06462-1. PubMed 37612506.
Backbone
  Vector backbone: pEGFP-N1
  Backbone manufacturer: Clontech
  Vector type: Mammalian Expression
  Selectable markers: Neomycin (select with G418)
Growth in bacteria
  Bacterial resistance: Kanamycin, 50 μg/mL
  Growth temperature: 37°C
  Growth strain: DH5alpha
  Copy number: High Copy
Gene/Insert
  Gene/Insert name: hOpa1 isoform 1
  Species: H. sapiens (human)
  Mutation: I735A
  Entrez Gene: OPA1 (a.k.a. BERHS, MGM1, MTDPS14, NPG, NTG, largeG)
  Promoter: CMV
  Tag / fusion protein: EGFP (N terminal on backbone)
  Cloning method: Unknown
  Sequencing primers: 5′ CNV-F; 3′ SV40-pArev
Terms and licenses: Academic/Nonprofit Terms; Industry Terms: Not Available to Industry
How to cite: Interface-4 (b) was a gift from Keir Neuman (Addgene plasmid # 204435 ; http://n2t.net/addgene:204435 ; RRID:Addgene_204435)
